Addgene plasmid #228005: pRS416-HIS3p-TID-FRB-NLS-HA3
Purpose: Expresses TurboID-FRB-NLS fusion from HIS3 promoter; yeast BioID
Depositing lab: Joseph Reese. Depositing organization: Pennsylvania State University. Publication: Characterization of BioID tagging systems in budding yeast and exploring the interactome of the Ccr4-Not complex. Pfannenstein J, Tyryshkin M, Gulden ME, Doud EH, Mosley AL, Reese JC. G3 (Bethesda). 2024 Sep 13:jkae221. doi: 10.1093/g3journal/jkae221. PubMed 39271111.
Backbone
  Vector backbone: pRS416
  Vector type: Yeast Expression
  Selectable markers: URA3
Growth in bacteria
  Bacterial resistance: Ampicillin, 100 μg/mL
  Growth temperature: 37°C
  Growth strain: DH5alpha
  Copy number: High Copy
Gene/Insert
  Gene/Insert name: TurboID-FRB
  Species: Other
  Promoter: HIS3
  Tag / fusion protein: HA tag (C terminal on insert)
  Cloning method: Ligation Independent Cloning
Terms and licenses: Academic/Nonprofit Terms; Industry Terms: Not Available to Industry
How to cite: pRS416-HIS3p-TID-FRB-NLS-HA3 was a gift from Joseph Reese (Addgene plasmid # 228005 ; http://n2t.net/addgene:228005 ; RRID:Addgene_228005)
