[The description below was written by a language model from this plasmid's Addgene catalogue record and pLannotate feature annotations shown in this document.]
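Description:
pRS416-HIS3p-TID-FRB-NLS-HA3 is a yeast expression plasmid built on the pRS416 shuttle backbone for proximity-dependent biotin labelling (BioID) in budding yeast. In Saccharomyces cerevisiae it is maintained as a low-copy centromeric episome through a CEN6/ARS element and selected by the URA3 auxotrophic marker, which can also be counterselected with 5-fluoroorotic acid. In E. coli it replicates from a high-copy ColE1/pUC-type origin and confers ampicillin resistance through β-lactamase. Standard pBluescript-derived remnants are also present: an f1 origin, a lacZα fragment with lac promoter and operator, and flanking T7 and T3 promoters.

The payload, inserted by ligation-independent cloning, is a single open reading frame driven by the S. cerevisiae HIS3 promoter. The promoter fragment carries part of the neighbouring divergent MRM1/PET56 gene. The coding region begins with TurboID, annotated as E. coli birA because it is an engineered, promiscuous variant of that biotin ligase. TurboID releases reactive biotinyl-AMP that labels nearby proteins. It is followed by an FRB domain, which the annotation identifies as the T2098L form of the FKBP-rapamycin binding domain of human FRAP. A C-terminal triple HA epitope allows detection. The name and stated purpose also indicate a nuclear localisation signal, which is not annotated separately in the feature table. No transcription terminator is annotated downstream of the cassette.

The FRB module suggests a design in which the nuclear ligase is recruited by rapamycin or a rapalog to an FKBP-tagged partner, although the record itself states only yeast BioID. The associated publication characterises BioID tagging systems in budding yeast and explores the Ccr4-Not complex interactome.
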