Features (pLannotate 1.2.2; 23 found; start..end, strand, type, name):
    789..893     -  promoter       AmpR promoter: bla
    930..1433    +  misc_feature   CEN/ARS: S. cerevisiae CEN6 centromere fused to an autonomously replicating sequence
   1501..1536    +  CDS            rop (fragment): Rop protein, which maintains plasmids at low copy number; rop
   1638..1687    +  misc_feature   bom (fragment): basis of mobility region from pBR322
   1695..1910    +  promoter       URA3 promoter: S. cerevisiae URA3
   1911..2714    +  CDS            URA3: orotidine-5'-phosphate decarboxylase, required for uracil biosynthesis; S. cerevisiae URA3; yeast auxotrophic marker, counterselectable with 5-fluoroorotic acid (5-FOA)
   2793..2844    +  misc_feature   bom (fragment): basis of mobility region from pBR322
   2872..3300    -  rep_origin     f1 ori (sequence partly withheld): f1 bacteriophage origin of replication; arrow indicates direction of (+) strand synthesis
   3304..3459    -  CDS            lacZα (fragment): LacZα fragment of β-galactosidase; lacZ fragment
   3467..3485    +  promoter       T7 promoter: promoter for bacteriophage T7 RNA polymerase
   3489..3854    -  CDS            MRM1 (fragment): MRM1_YEAST - Also known as PET56 From Saccharomyces cerevisiae (strain ATCC 204508 / S288c) (Baker's yeast).
   3904..4091    +  promoter       HIS3 promoter: S. cerevisiae HIS3
   4129..5088    +  CDS            birA: BIRA_ECOLI - Also known as bioR, dhbB. Experimental evidence at protein level: Swiss-Prot protein existence level 1. Acts both as a biotin--[acetyl-CoA-carboxylase] ligase and a biotin-operon repressor. In the presence of ATP, BirA activates biotin to form the BirA-biotinyl-5'-adenylate (BirA-bio-5'-AMP or holoBirA) complex. HoloBirA can either transfer the biotinyl moiety to the biotin carboxyl carrier protein (BCCP) subunit of acetyl-CoA carboxylase, or bind to the biotin operator site and inhibit transcription of the operon. From Escherichia coli (strain K12).
   5113..5391    +  CDS            FRB*: T2098L mutant of FKBP-rapamycin binding domain of human FRAP binds synthetic ligands such as AP21967
   5422..5511    +  CDS            3xHA: three tandem HA epitope tags
   5518..5547    -  misc_feature   MCS (fragment): pBluescript multiple cloning site
   5560..5578    -  promoter       T3 promoter: promoter for bacteriophage T3 RNA polymerase
   5623..5639    -  protein_bind   lac operator: The lac repressor binds to the lac operator to inhibit transcription in E. coli. This inhibition can be relieved by adding lactose or isopropyl-β-D-thiogalactopyranoside (IPTG). lac repressor encoded by lacI
   5647..5677    -  promoter       lac promoter: promoter for the E. coli lac operon
   5692..5713    -  protein_bind   CAP binding site: CAP binding activates transcription in the presence of cAMP. E. coli catabolite activator protein
   5726..5818    -  CDS            lacI (fragment): lac repressor; lacI; The lac repressor binds to the lac operator to inhibit transcription in E. coli. This inhibition can be relieved by adding lactose or isopropyl-β-D-thiogalactopyranoside (IPTG).
   6001..6589    -  rep_origin     ori: high-copy-number ColE1/pMB1/pBR322/pUC origin of replication
   6760..788     -  CDS            AmpR (across the origin): β-lactamase; bla; confers resistance to ampicillin, carbenicillin, and related antibiotics
>Addgene plasmid #228005 | pRS416-HIS3p-TID-FRB-NLS-HA3 | addgene full sequence | sequence record 453625 | Addgene NGS Result
CCCGTCGTGTAGATAACTACGATACGGGAGGGCTTACCATCTGGCCCCAGTGCTGCAATGATACCGCGAG
ACCCACGCTCACCGGCTCCAGATTTATCAGCAATAAACCAGCCAGCCGGAAGGGCCGAGCGCAGAAGTGG
TCCTGCAACTTTATCCGCCTCCATCCAGTCTATTAATTGTTGCCGGGAAGCTAGAGTAAGTAGTTCGCCA
GTTAATAGTTTGCGCAACGTTGTTGCCATTGCTACAGGCATCGTGGTGTCACGCTCGTCGTTTGGTATGG
CTTCATTCAGCTCCGGTTCCCAACGATCAAGGCGAGTTACATGATCCCCCATGTTGTGCAAAAAAGCGGT
TAGCTCCTTCGGTCCTCCGATCGTTGTCAGAAGTAAGTTGGCCGCAGTGTTATCACTCATGGTTATGGCA
GCACTGCATAATTCTCTTACTGTCATGCCATCCGTAAGATGCTTTTCTGTGACTGGTGAGTACTCAACCA
AGTCATTCTGAGAATAGTGTATGCGGCGACCGAGTTGCTCTTGCCCGGCGTCAATACGGGATAATACCGC
GCCACATAGCAGAACTTTAAAAGTGCTCATCATTGGAAAACGTTCTTCGGGGCGAAAACTCTCAAGGATC
TTACCGCTGTTGAGATCCAGTTCGATGTAACCCACTCGTGCACCCAACTGATCTTCAGCATCTTTTACTT
TCACCAGCGTTTCTGGGTGAGCAAAAACAGGAAGGCAAAATGCCGCAAAAAAGGGAATAAGGGCGACACG
GAAATGTTGAATACTCATACTCTTCCTTTTTCAATATTATTGAAGCATTTATCAGGGTTATTGTCTCATG
AGCGGATACATATTTGAATGTATTTAGAAAAATAAACAAATAGGGGTTCCGCGCACATTTCCCCGAAAAG
TGCCACCTGGGTCCTTTTCATCACGTGCTATAAAAATAATTATAATTTAAATTTTTTAATATAAATATAT
AAATTAAAAATAGAAAGTAAAAAAAGAAATTAAAGAAAAAATAGTTTTTGTTTTCCGAAGATGTAAAAGA
CTCTAGGGGGATCGCCAACAAATACTACCTTTTATCTTGCTCTTCCTGCTCTCAGGTATTAATGCCGAAT
TGTTTCATCTTGTCTGTGTAGAAGACCACACACGAAAATCCTGTGATTTTACATTTTACTTATCGTTAAT
CGAATGTATATCTATTTAATCTGCTTTTCTTGTCTAATAAATATATATGTAAAGTACGCTTTTTGTTGAA
ATTTTTTAAACCTTTGTTTATTTTTTTTTCTTCATTCCGTAACTCTTCTACCTTCTTTATTTACTTTCTA
AAATCCAAATACAAAACATAAAAATAAATAAACACAGAGTAAATTCCCAAATTATTCCATCATTAAAAGA
TACGAGGCGCGTGTAAGTTACAGGCAAGCGATCCGTCTAAGAAACCATTATTATCATGACATTAACCTAT
AAAAATAGGCGTATCACGAGGCCCTTTCGTCTCGCGCGTTTCGGTGATGACGGTGAAAACCTCTGACACA
TGCAGCTCCCGGAGACGGTCACAGCTTGTCTGTAAGCGGATGCCGGGAGCAGACAAGCCCGTCAGGGCGC
GTCAGCGGGTGTTGGCGGGTGTCGGGGCTGGCTTAACTATGCGGCATCAGAGCAGATTGTACTGAGAGTG
CACCATACCACCTTTTCAATTCATCATTTTTTTTTTATTCTTTTTTTTGATTTCGGTTTCCTTGAAATTT
TTTTGATTCGGTAATCTCCGAACAGAAGGAAGAACGAAGGAAGGAGCACAGACTTAGATTGGTATATATA
CGCATATGTAGTGTTGAAGAAACATGAAATTGCCCAGTATTCTTAACCCAACTGCACAGAACAAAAACCT
GCAGGAAACGAAGATAAATCATGTCGAAAGCTACATATAAGGAACGTGCTGCTACTCATCCTAGTCCTGT
TGCTGCCAAGCTATTTAATATCATGCACGAAAAGCAAACAAACTTGTGTGCTTCATTGGATGTTCGTACC
ACCAAGGAATTACTGGAGTTAGTTGAAGCATTAGGTCCCAAAATTTGTTTACTAAAAACACATGTGGATA
TCTTGACTGATTTTTCCATGGAGGGCACAGTTAAGCCGCTAAAGGCATTATCCGCCAAGTACAATTTTTT
ACTCTTCGAAGACAGAAAATTTGCTGACATTGGTAATACAGTCAAATTGCAGTACTCTGCGGGTGTATAC
AGAATAGCAGAATGGGCAGACATTACGAATGCACACGGTGTGGTGGGCCCAGGTATTGTTAGCGGTTTGA
AGCAGGCGGCAGAAGAAGTAACAAAGGAACCTAGAGGCCTTTTGATGTTAGCAGAATTGTCATGCAAGGG
CTCCCTATCTACTGGAGAATATACTAAGGGTACTGTTGACATTGCGAAGAGCGACAAAGATTTTGTTATC
GGCTTTATTGCTCAAAGAGACATGGGTGGAAGAGATGAAGGTTACGATTGGTTGATTATGACACCCGGTG
TGGGTTTAGATGACAAGGGAGACGCATTGGGTCAACAGTATAGAACCGTGGATGATGTGGTCTCTACAGG
ATCTGACATTATTATTGTTGGAAGAGGACTATTTGCAAAGGGAAGGGATGCTAAGGTAGAGGGTGAACGT
TACAGAAAAGCAGGCTGGGAAGCATATTTGAGAAGATGCGGCCAGCAAAACTAAAAAACTGTATTATAAG
TAAATGCATGTATACTAAACTCACAAATTAGAGCTTCAATTTAATTATATCAGTTATTACCCTATGCGGT
GTGAAATACCGCACAGATGCGTAAGGAGAAAATACCGCATCAGGAAATTGTAAGCGTTAATATTTTGTTA
AAATTCGCGTTAAATTTTTGTTAAATCAGCTCATTTTTTAACCAATAGGCCGAAATCGGCAAAATCCCTT
ATAAATCAAAAGAATAGACCGAGATAGGGT
[37 nt withheld, positions 2971-3007]
AAAGAACGTGGACTCCAACGTCAAAGG
[49 nt withheld, positions 3035-3083]
T
[91 nt withheld, positions 3085-3175]
G
[124 nt withheld, positions 3177-3300]
CCATTCGCCATTCAGGCTGCGCAACTGTTGGGAAGGGCGATCGGTGCGGGCCTCTTCGCTATTACGCCAG
CTGGCGAAAGGGGGATGTGCTGCAAGGCGATTAAGTTGGGTAACGCCAGGGTTTTCCCAGTCACGACGTT
GTAAAACGACGGCCAGTGAGCGCGCGTAATACGACTCACTATAGGGCGAATTGGGTACCCATTCATAAGT
TTCAGAGCAATGTCCTTATTCTGGAACTTGGATTTATGGCTCTTTTGGTTTAATTTCGCCTGATTCTTGA
TCTCCTTTAGCTTCTCGACGTGGGCCTTTTTCTTGCCATATGGATCCGCTGCACGGTCCTGTTCCCTAGC
ATGTACGTGAGCGTATTTCCTTTTAAACCACGACGCTTTGTCTTCATTCAACGTTTCCCATTGTTTTTTT
CTACTATTGCTTTGCTGTGGGAAAAACTTATCGAAAGATGACGACTTTTTCTTAATTCTCGTTTTAAGAG
CTTGGTGAGCGCTAGGAGTCACTGCCAGGTATCGTTTGAACACGGCATTAGTCAGGGAAGTCATAACACA
GTCCTTTCCCGCAATTTTCTTTTTCTATTACTCTTGGCCTCCTCTAGTACACTCTATATTTTTTTATGCC
TCGGTAATGATTTTCATTTTTTTTTTTCCACCTAGCGGATGACTCTTTTTTTTTCTTAGCGATTGGCATT
ATCACATAATGAATTATACATTATATAAAGTAATGTGATTTCTTCGAAGAATATACTAAAAAATGAGCAG
GCAAGATAAACGAAGGCAAAGGAAGCTTAAAATGGCAAGAGATCCGCCTGTGGCCACGATGAAAGATAAC
ACGGTTCCCTTAAAATTGATAGCCCTTCTTGCCAATGGTGAGTTTCATTCCGGGGAACAACTTGGCGAAA
CTCTGGGAATGAGCAGGGCAGCGATTAACAAGCATATCCAAACCTTGAGAGACTGGGGAGTAGATGTGTT
CACCGTGCCTGGTAAAGGTTATTCTTTGCCGGAACCTATCCCTCTATTAAATGCGAAACAGATACTAGGA
CAACTGGACGGTGGTAGTGTTGCCGTATTGCCGGTTGTTGACTCAACCAATCAATACTTGCTGGACAGAA
TTGGCGAACTTAAAAGCGGTGATGCGTGTATTGCAGAATATCAGCAAGCAGGGAGAGGCTCAAGAGGTAG
GAAATGGTTTTCACCTTTTGGCGCCAATCTTTACTTAAGTATGTTCTGGCGTTTGAAGAGAGGGCCCGCG
GCTATTGGTTTAGGTCCCGTTATCGGGATAGTTATGGCTGAAGCGCTACGTAAACTTGGGGCCGACAAGG
TCAGAGTGAAGTGGCCTAATGATCTATACTTGCAAGATAGAAAGCTAGCGGGTATCCTGGTGGAGCTAGC
GGGAATCACAGGGGACGCTGCCCAAATAGTAATCGGTGCTGGTATAAATGTCGCAATGCGTAGAGTCGAG
GAATCAGTGGTGAACCAGGGCTGGATCACGTTGCAAGAGGCGGGCATAAACCTGGACCGTAACACCCTTG
CAGCGACCCTAATAAGAGAACTACGTGCTGCATTGGAGCTTTTTGAGCAGGAGGGCCTGGCTCCGTACCT
ACCCAGGTGGGAGAAATTAGACAATTTCATAAACCGTCCAGTCAAACTAATAATTGGAGATAAGGAGATT
TTCGGTATTTCTCGTGGGATAGACAAGCAGGGAGCGTTGTTATTAGAACAGGATGGTGTCATTAAACCTT
GGATGGGCGGTGAAATTAGTCTTCGTAGTGCCGAAAAGGCTAGCGGTTCTGGTGGTGCTAGCATCCTCTG
GCATGAGATGTGGCATGAAGGCCTGGAAGAGGCATCTCGTTTGTACTTTGGGGAAAGGAACGTGAAAGGC
ATGTTTGAGGTGCTGGAGCCCTTGCATGCTATGATGGAACGGGGCCCCCAGACTCTGAAGGAAACATCCT
TTAATCAGGCCTATGGTCGAGATTTAATGGAGGCCCAAGAGTGGTGCAGGAAGTACATGAAATCAGGGAA
TGTCAAGGACCTCCTCCAAGCCTGGGACCTCTATTATCATGTGTTCCGACGAATCTCAAAGCTCGAGCCA
CCAAAAAAGAAAAGAAAAGTTTACCCATACGATGTTCCTGACTATGCGGGCTATCCGTATGACGTCCCGG
ACTATGCAGGATCTTATCCATATGACGTTCCAGATTACGCTGCTTGATCTAGAGCGGCCGCCACCGCGGT
GGAGCTCCAGCTTTTGTTCCCTTTAGTGAGGGTTAATTGCGCGCTTGGCGTAATCATGGTCATAGCTGTT
TCCTGTGTGAAATTGTTATCCGCTCACAATTCCACACAACATACGAGCCGGAAGCATAAAGTGTAAAGCC
TGGGGTGCCTAATGAGTGAGCTAACTCACATTAATTGCGTTGCGCTCACTGCCCGCTTTCCAGTCGGGAA
ACCTGTCGTGCCAGCTGCATTAATGAATCGGCCAACGCGCGGGGAGAGGCGGTTTGCGTATTGGGCGCTC
TTCCGCTTCCTCGCTCACTGACTCGCTGCGCTCGGTCGTTCGGCTGCGGCGAGCGGTATCAGCTCACTCA
AAGGCGGTAATACGGTTATCCACAGAATCAGGGGATAACGCAGGAAAGAACATGTGAGCAAAAGGCCAGC
AAAAGGCCAGGAACCGTAAAAAGGCCGCGTTGCTGGCGTTTTTCCATAGGCTCCGCCCCCCTGACGAGCA
TCACAAAAATCGACGCTCAAGTCAGAGGTGGCGAAACCCGACAGGACTATAAAGATACCAGGCGTTTCCC
CCTGGAAGCTCCCTCGTGCGCTCTCCTGTTCCGACCCTGCCGCTTACCGGATACCTGTCCGCCTTTCTCC
CTTCGGGAAGCGTGGCGCTTTCTCATAGCTCACGCTGTAGGTATCTCAGTTCGGTGTAGGTCGTTCGCTC
CAAGCTGGGCTGTGTGCACGAACCCCCCGTTCAGCCCGACCGCTGCGCCTTATCCGGTAACTATCGTCTT
GAGTCCAACCCGGTAAGACACGACTTATCGCCACTGGCAGCAGCCACTGGTAACAGGATTAGCAGAGCGA
GGTATGTAGGCGGTGCTACAGAGTTCTTGAAGTGGTGGCCTAACTACGGCTACACTAGAAGAACAGTATT
TGGTATCTGCGCTCTGCTGAAGCCAGTTACCTTCGGAAAAAGAGTTGGTAGCTCTTGATCCGGCAAACAA
ACCACCGCTGGTAGCGGTGGTTTTTTTGTTTGCAAGCAGCAGATTACGCGCAGAAAAAAAGGATCTCAAG
AAGATCCTTTGATCTTTTCTACGGGGTCTGACGCTCAGTGGAACGAAAACTCACGTTAAGGGATTTTGGT
CATGAGATTATCAAAAAGGATCTTCACCTAGATCCTTTTAAATTAAAAATGAAGTTTTAAATCAATCTAA
AGTATATATGAGTAAACTTGGTCTGACAGTTACCAATGCTTAATCAGTGAGGCACCTATCTCAGCGATCT
GTCTATTTCGTTCATCCATAGTTGCCTGACTC
